>Addgene plasmid #99652 | CRISPR-Sa-TdTom. Reporter | addgene full sequence | sequence record 192053 | Addgene NGS Result
GTAAAACGACGGCCAGTGAATTGTAATACGACTCACTATAGGGCGAATTGGGCCCTCTAGATGCATGCTC
GAGACCAGTCCCCTCCACCCCACAGTGAAGAATCGGCCGCCAGTGTGATGGATATCTGCAGAATTCGCCC
TTTAGGGATAACAGGGTAATAGTACCAGTCCCCTCCACCCCACAGTGAAGAATGGTGCGAGGTAGGCGTG
TACGGTGGGAGGCCTATATAAGCAGAGCTCGTTTAGTGAACCGTCAGATCGCCTGGAGAATTCGCCACCA
TGGACTACAAGGATGACGACGATAAAACTTCCGGTGGCGGACTGGGTTCCACCGTGAGCAAGGGCGAGGA
GGTCATCAAAGAGTTCATGCGCTTCAAGGTGCGCATGGAGGGCTCCATGAACGGCCACGAGTTCGAGATC
GAGGGCGAGGGCGAGGGCCGCCCCTACGAGGGCACCCAGACCGCCAAGCTGAAGGTGACCAAGGGCGGCC
CCCTGCCCTTCGCCTGGGACATCCTGTCCCCCCAGTTCATGTACGGCTCCAAGGCGTACGTGAAGCACCC
CGCCGACATCCCCGATTACAAGAAGCTGTCCTTCCCCGAGGGCTTCAAGTGGGAGCGCGTGATGAACTTC
GAGGACGGCGGTCTGGTGACCGTGACCCAGGACTCCTCCCTGCAGGACGGCACGCTGATCTACAAGGTGA
AGATGCGCGGCACCAACTTCCCCCCCGACGGCCCCGTAATGCAGAAGAAGACCATGGGCTGGGAGGCCTC
CACCGAGCGCCTGTACCCCCGCGACGGCGTGCTGAAGGGCGAGATCCACCAGGCCCTGAAGCTGAAGGAC
GGCGGCCACTACCTGGTGGAGTTCAAGACCATCTACATGGCCAAGAAGCCCGTGCAACTGCCCGGCTACT
ACTACGTGGACACCAAGCTGGACATCACCTCCCACAACGAGGACTACACCATCGTGGAACAGTACGAGCG
CTCCGAGGGCCGCCACCACCTGTTCCTGTACGGCATGGACGAGCTGTACAAGTAAGAATTCGAGCTCGGT
ACCCGGGGATCCTCTAGTCAGCTGACGCGTGCTAGCGCGGCCGCATCGATAAGCTTGTCGACGATATCTC
TAGAGGATCATAATCAGCCATACCACATTTGTAGAGGTTTTACTTGCTTTAAAAAACCTCCCACACCTCC
CCCTGAACCTGAAACATAAAATGAATGCAATTGTTGTTGTTAACTTGTTTATTGCAGCTTATAATGGTTA
CAAATAAAGCAATAGCATCACAAATTTCACAAATAAAGCATTTTTTTCACTGCCTCGAGCTTCCTCGCTC
ACTGACTCGCTGCGCTCGGTCGTTCGGCTGCGGCGAGCGGTATCAGCTCACTCAAAGGCGGTAATAAAGG
GCGAATTCCAGCACACTGGCGGCCGTTACTAGTGGATCCGAGCTCGGTACCAAGCTTGATGCATAGCTTG
AGTATTCTATAGTGTCACCTAAATAGCTTGGCGTAATCATGGTCATAGCTGTTTCCTGTGTGAAATTGTT
ATCCGCTCACAATTCCACACAACATACGAGCCGGAAGCATAAAGTGTAAAGCCTGGGGTGCCTAATGAGT
GAGCTAACTCACATTAATTGCGTTGCGCTCACTGCCCGCTTTCCAGTCGGGAAACCTGTCGTGCCAGCTG
CATTAATGAATCGGCCAACGCGCGGGGAGAGGCGGTTTGCGTATTGGGCGCTCTTCCGCTTCCTCGCTCA
CTGACTCGCTGCGCTCGGTCGTTCGGCTGCGGCGAGCGGTATCAGCTCACTCAAAGGCGGTAATACGGTT
ATCCACAGAATCAGGGGATAACGCAGGAAAGAACATGTGAGCAAAAGGCCAGCAAAAGGCCAGGAACCGT
AAAAAGGCCGCGTTGCTGGCGTTTTTCCATAGGCTCCGCCCCCCTGACGAGCATCACAAAAATCGACGCT
CAAGTCAGAGGTGGCGAAACCCGACAGGACTATAAAGATACCAGGCGTTTCCCCCTGGAAGCTCCCTCGT
GCGCTCTCCTGTTCCGACCCTGCCGCTTACCGGATACCTGTCCGCCTTTCTCCCTTCGGGAAGCGTGGCG
CTTTCTCATAGCTCACGCTGTAGGTATCTCAGTTCGGTGTAGGTCGTTCGCTCCAAGCTGGGCTGTGTGC
ACGAACCCCCCGTTCAGCCCGACCGCTGCGCCTTATCCGGTAACTATCGTCTTGAGTCCAACCCGGTAAG
ACACGACTTATCGCCACTGGCAGCAGCCACTGGTAACAGGATTAGCAGAGCGAGGTATGTAGGCGGTGCT
ACAGAGTTCTTGAAGTGGTGGCCTAACTACGGCTACACTAGAAGAACAGTATTTGGTATCTGCGCTCTGC
TGAAGCCAGTTACCTTCGGAAAAAGAGTTGGTAGCTCTTGATCCGGCAAACAAACCACCGCTGGTAGCGG
TGGTTTTTTTGTTTGCAAGCAGCAGATTACGCGCAGAAAAAAAGGATCTCAAGAAGATCCTTTGATCTTT
TCTACGGGGTCTGACGCTCAGTGGAACGAAAACTCACGTTAAGGGATTTTGGTCATGAGATTATCAAAAA
GGATCTTCACCTAGATCCTTTTAAATTAAAAATGAAGTTTTAGCACGTGTCAGTCCTGCTCCTCGGCCAC
GAAGTGCACGCAGTTGCCGGCCGGGTCGCGCAGGGCGAACTCCCGCCCCCACGGCTGCTCGCCGATCTCG
GTCATGGCCGGCCCGGAGGCGTCCCGGAAGTTCGTGGACACGACCTCCGACCACTCGGCGTACAGCTCGT
CCAGGCCGCGCACCCACACCCAGGCCAGGGTGTTGTCCGGCACCACCTGGTCCTGGACCGCGCTGATGAA
CAGGGTCACGTCGTCCCGGACCACACCGGCGAAGTCGTCCTCCACGAAGTCCCGGGAGAACCCGAGCCGG
TCGGTCCAGAACTCGACCGCTCCGGCGACGTCGCGCGCGGTGAGCACCGGAACGGCACTGGTCAACTTGG
CCATGGTGGCCCTCCTCACGTGCTATTATTGAAGCATTTATCAGGGTTATTGTCTCATGAGCGGATACAT
ATTTGAATGTATTTAGAAAAATAAACAAATAGGGGTTCCGCGCACATTTCCCCGAAAAGTGCCACCTGAT
GCGGTGTGAAATACCGCACAGATGCGTAAGGAGAAAATACCGCATCAGGAAATTGTAAGCGTTAATAATT
CAGAAGAACTCGTCAAGAAGGCGATAGAAGGCGATGCGCTGCGAATCGGGAGCGGCGATACCGTAAAGCA
CGAGGAAGCGGTCAGCCCATTCGCCGCCAAGCTCTTCAGCAATATCACGGGTAGCCAACGCTATGTCCTG
ATAGCGGTCCGCCACACCCAGCCGGCCACAGTCGATGAATCCAGAAAAGCGGCCATTTTCCACCATGATA
TTCGGCAAGCAGGCATCGCCATGGGTCACGACGAGATCCTCGCCGTCGGGCATGCTCGCCTTGAGCCTGG
CGAACAGTTCGGCTGGCGCGAGCCCCTGATGCTCTTCGTCCAGATCATCCTGATCGACAAGACCGGCTTC
CATCCGAGTACGTGCTCGCTCGATGCGATGTTTCGCTTGGTGGTCGAATGGGCAGGTAGCCGGATCAAGC
GTATGCAGCCGCCGCATTGCATCAGCCATGATGGATACTTTCTCGGCAGGAGCAAGGTGAGATGACAGGA
GATCCTGCCCCGGCACTTCGCCCAATAGCAGCCAGTCCCTTCCCGCTTCAGTGACAACGTCGAGCACAGC
TGCGCAAGGAACGCCCGTCGTGGCCAGCCACGATAGCCGCGCTGCCTCGTCTTGCAGTTCATTCAGGGCA
CCGGACAGGTCGGTCTTGACAAAAAGAACCGGGCGCCCCTGCGCTGACAGCCGGAACACGGCGGCATCAG
AGCAGCCGATTGTCTGTTGTGCCCAGTCATAGCCGAATAGCCTCTCCACCCAAGCGGCCGGAGAACCTGC
GTGCAATCCATCTTGTTCAATCATGCGAAACGATCCTCATCCTGTCTCTTGATCAGAGCTTGATCCCCTG
CGCCATCAGATCCTTGGCGGCAAGAAAGCCATCCAGTTTACTTTGCAGGGCTTCCCAACCTTACCAGAGG
GCGCCCCAGCTGGCAATTCCGGTTCGCTTGCTGTCCATAAAACCGCCCAGTCTAGCTATCGCCATGTAAG
CCCACTGCAAGCTACCTGCTTTCTCTTTGCGCTTGCGTTTTCCCTTGTCCAGATAGCCCAGTAGCTGACA
TTCATCCGGGGTCAGCACCGTTTCTGCGGACTGGCTTTCTACGTGAAAAGGATCTAGGTGAAGATCCTTT
TTGATAATCTCATGCCTGACATTTATATTCCCCAGAACATCAGGTTAATGGCGTTTTTGATGTCATTTTC
GCGGTGGCTGAGATCAGCCACTTCTTCCCCGATAACGGAGACCGGCACACTGGCCATATCGGTGGTCATC
ATGCGCCAGCTTTCATCCCCGATATGCACCACCGGGTAAAGTTCACGGGAGACTTTATCTGACAGCAGAC
GTGCACTGGCCAGGGGGATCACCATCCGTCGCCCCGGCGTGTCAATAATATCACTCTGTACATCCACAAA
CAGACGATAACGGCTCTCTCTTTTATAGGTGTAAACCTTAAACTGCCGTACGTATAGGCTGCGCAACTGT
TGGGAAGGGCGATCGGTGCGGGCCTCTTCGCTATTACGCCAGCTGGCGAAAGGGGGATGTGCTGCAAGGC
GATTAAGTTGGGTAACGCCAGGGTTTTCCCAGTCACGACGTT
Features (pLannotate 1.2.2; 20 found; start..end, strand, type, name):
     24..42      +  promoter       T7 promoter: promoter for bacteriophage T7 RNA polymerase
    201..239     +  promoter       minimal CMV promoter: human cytomegalovirus (CMV) immediate early promoter
    286..305     +  CDS            3xFLAG (fragment): three tandem FLAG® epitope tags
    334..1032    +  CDS            dTomato: dTomato is a basic (constitutively fluorescent) orange fluorescent protein published in 2004, derived from Discosoma sp.. It is reported to be a somewhat slowly-maturing dimer with low acid sensitivity.
   1036..1067    +  misc_feature   MCS (fragment): pUC18/19 multiple cloning site
   1126..1209    +  CDS            large T antigen (fragment): large T antigen from SV40 (simian virus 40)
   1232..1313    +  polyA_signal   SV40 poly(A) signal: SV40 polyadenylation signal
   1476..1494    -  promoter       SP6 promoter: promoter for bacteriophage SP6 RNA polymerase
   1536..1552    -  protein_bind   lac operator: The lac repressor binds to the lac operator to inhibit transcription in E. coli. This inhibition can be relieved by adding lactose or isopropyl-β-D-thiogalactopyranoside (IPTG). lac repressor encoded by lacI
   1560..1590    -  promoter       lac promoter: promoter for the E. coli lac operon
   1605..1626    -  protein_bind   CAP binding site: CAP binding activates transcription in the presence of cAMP. E. coli catabolite activator protein
   1639..1731    -  CDS            lacI (fragment): lac repressor; lacI; The lac repressor binds to the lac operator to inhibit transcription in E. coli. This inhibition can be relieved by adding lactose or isopropyl-β-D-thiogalactopyranoside (IPTG).
   1914..2502    -  rep_origin     ori: high-copy-number ColE1/pMB1/pBR322/pUC origin of replication
   2640..3014    -  CDS            BleoR: antibiotic-binding protein; Sh ble from Streptoalloteichus hindustanus; confers resistance to bleomycin, phleomycin, and Zeocin™
   3034..3122    -  promoter       AmpR promoter (fragment): bla
   3149..3199    +  misc_feature   bom (fragment): basis of mobility region from pBR322
   3220..4014    -  CDS            NeoR/KanR: aminoglycoside phosphotransferase from Tn5; aph(3')-II (or nptII); confers resistance to neomycin, kanamycin, and G418 (Geneticin®)
   4046..4315    -  CDS            tnpA (fragment): TN5P_ECOLX - Also known as tnp. Experimental evidence at protein level: Swiss-Prot protein existence level 1. Mediates transposition of transposon Tn5 by a 'cut and paste' mechanism. First, the monomeric transposase binds the 19 bp inverted DNA repeats flanking the transposon. Then, dimerization of the DNA- bound transposase creates a synaptic DNA complex. After nicking of the first DNA strand, excision of the transposon proceeds through a series of intermediates. The transposase then mediates the insertion of the transposon at a new site by strand transfer. The activity of the wild- type tran
   4363..4666    -  CDS            ccdB (fragment): CcdB, a bacterial toxin that poisons DNA gyrase; ccdB; Plasmids containing the ccdB gene cannot be propagated in standard E. coli strains.
   4676..21      -  CDS            lacZα (fragment) (across the origin): LacZα fragment of β-galactosidase; lacZ fragment
