[The description below was written by a language model from this plasmid's Addgene catalogue record and pLannotate feature annotations shown in this document.]
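Description:
CRISPR-Sa-TdTom. Reporter is a 4.8 kb mammalian fluorescent reporter plasmid designed to light up red when a catalytically dead Staphylococcus aureus Cas9 (dSaCas9) transcriptional activator is functional in the cell. The catalogue lists the backbone as pBR322 and the copy number as low. The annotated sequence shows a ColE1/pMB1-family origin along with remnants typical of a TOPO-type cloning vector: flanking T7 and SP6 promoters, lac promoter/operator elements, and fragments of lacZα, ccdB, lacI and the pBR322 bom region. Selection in E. coli is by kanamycin through the Tn5 NeoR/KanR gene. A BleoR (Sh ble) coding sequence is also annotated next to an AmpR promoter fragment.

The reporter cassette consists of a minimal CMV promoter followed by a short 3xFLAG fragment, a dTomato coding sequence and an SV40 polyadenylation signal (with an adjoining SV40 large T antigen fragment that is part of the same SV40-derived region). A minimal promoter has very low basal activity by itself, so appreciable red fluorescence is expected only when an activator is recruited nearby. The guide RNA target site(s) presumably lie upstream of the minimal promoter, but they are not annotated and the record gives neither their sequence nor their number. The name implies tdTomato, whereas the feature table annotates a single dTomato unit of about 700 nt. The "dead Cas9" entry in the mutation field refers to the activator the reporter responds to, since no Cas9 gene is present on this plasmid.

The construct is typically co-transfected with a dSaCas9 activator and a matching guide RNA to measure CRISPR activation by fluorescence.
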