Addgene plasmid #99652: CRISPR-Sa-TdTom. Reporter
Purpose: Red fluorescent reporter that can be activated by dSa Cas9 activator indicating activity
Depositing lab: George Church. Depositing organization: Harvard Medical School.
Backbone
  Vector backbone: pBR322
  Vector type: Mammalian Expression
Growth in bacteria
  Bacterial resistance: Kanamycin, 50 μg/mL
  Growth temperature: 37°C
  Growth strain: DH5alpha
  Copy number: Low Copy
Gene/Insert
  Gene/Insert name: RFP
  Species: Synthetic
  Mutation: dead Cas9
  Cloning method: Restriction Enzyme; 5′ cloning site unknown (unknown if destroyed); 3′ cloning site unknown (unknown if destroyed)
Terms and licenses: Academic/Nonprofit Terms; Industry Terms: Not Available to Industry
How to cite: CRISPR-Sa-TdTom. Reporter was a gift from George Church (Addgene plasmid # 99652 ; http://n2t.net/addgene:99652 ; RRID:Addgene_99652)
